Addgene plasmid #226834: p128Tol2-Olactb:Cas9-t2A-GFP, 4xU6:sgRNA
Purpose: Expression of b-actin driven Cas9-GFP and U6-driven 4 sgRNAs in zebrafish
Depositing lab: Bushra Raj. Depositing organization: University of Pennsylvania. Publication: Barcoding Notch signaling in the developing brain. Siniscalco AM, Perera RP, Greenslade JE, Veeravenkatasubramanian H, Masters A, Doll HM, Raj B. Development. 2024 Nov 22:dev.203102. doi: 10.1242/dev.203102. PubMed 39575683.
Backbone
  Vector backbone: Tol2
  Total vector size (bp): 15640
  Vector type: CRISPR
Growth in bacteria
  Bacterial resistance: Ampicillin, 100 μg/mL
  Growth temperature: 37°C
  Growth strain: DH5alpha
  Copy number: Unknown
Gene/Insert 1
  Gene/Insert name: Cas9-t2A-GFP
  Species: D. rerio (zebrafish)
  Insert size (bp): 5276
  Promoter: Olactb
  Cloning method: Gateway Cloning
  Sequencing primers: 5′ AACGAAATGGCTAAGGTGGAC
Gene/Insert 2
  Gene/Insert name: 4xU6:sgRNA
  Species: D. rerio (zebrafish)
  Insert size (bp): 2115
  Promoter: U6
  Cloning method: Restriction Enzyme; 5′ cloning site ClaI (not destroyed); 3′ cloning site KpnI (not destroyed)
  Sequencing primers: 5′ ACATTAAATGAAATGCATcagt
Terms and licenses: Academic/Nonprofit Terms; Industry Terms: Not Available to Industry
How to cite: p128Tol2-Olactb:Cas9-t2A-GFP, 4xU6:sgRNA was a gift from Bushra Raj (Addgene plasmid # 226834 ; http://n2t.net/addgene:226834 ; RRID:Addgene_226834)
