[The description below was written by a language model from this plasmid's Addgene catalogue record and pLannotate feature annotations shown in this document.]
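Description:
p128Tol2-Olactb:Cas9-t2A-GFP, 4xU6:sgRNA is a roughly 15.6 kb Tol2 transposon-based CRISPR plasmid for transgenesis in zebrafish. It is maintained in E. coli through a high-copy ColE1/pUC-type origin and selected with ampicillin via the β-lactamase gene. Remnants of a pBluescript-type backbone are also detected, including an M13 ori fragment, lac promoter and operator elements, T3 and T7 promoters, and multiple cloning site fragments. The Tol2 transposon arms themselves are not called out in the automated feature table, although the catalogue names Tol2 as the backbone. In such vectors the arms allow Tol2 transposase to integrate the intervening cargo into the fish genome.

The payload combines two units. The first, assembled by Gateway cloning (attB4, attB1 and attB2 scars are annotated), is a Streptococcus pyogenes Cas9 coding sequence followed on the same strand by EGFP. According to the record, the two are joined by a T2A self-cleaving peptide, so that nuclease and fluorescent reporter are made from one transcript as separate proteins. Expression is listed as driven by the Olactb promoter, described in the purpose statement as β-actin; this promoter is not annotated in the feature table. The second unit, inserted between ClaI and KpnI sites, is an array of four U6-driven sgRNA cassettes, seen in the table as four repeated tracrRNA scaffold fragments. The guide targets are not stated, though a short match to DsRed-Monomer lies just upstream of the second scaffold. SV40 polyadenylation signals are also present. A medaka tyrosinase fragment is annotated as well, and the record does not explain its role. The associated publication concerns barcoding of Notch signalling in the developing brain, consistent with use as a broadly expressed Cas9 and multiplexed guide source for CRISPR editing-based recording in zebrafish.
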