Features (pLannotate 1.2.2; 34 found; start..end, strand, type, name):
   1172..1208    +  misc_feature   MCS (fragment): pBluescript multiple cloning site
   1217..1235    -  promoter       T7 promoter: promoter for bacteriophage T7 RNA polymerase
   1237..1257    -  protein_bind   attB4: mutant version of attB; core recombination site for the Gateway® BP reaction BP Clonase™
   1839..2126    -  CDS            tyr (fragment) (sequence partly withheld): TYRO_ORYLA - Also known as tyro. Experimental evidence at transcript level: Swiss-Prot protein existence level 2. This is a copper-containing oxidase that functions in the formation of pigments such as melanins and other polyphenolic compounds. From Oryzias latipes (Japanese rice fish) (Japanese killifish).
   2126..2347    +  rep_origin     M13 ori (fragment) (sequence partly withheld): M13 bacteriophage origin of replication; arrow indicates direction of (+) strand synthesis
   2373..2477    +  promoter       AmpR promoter: bla
   2478..3338    +  CDS            AmpR: β-lactamase; bla; confers resistance to ampicillin, carbenicillin, and related antibiotics
   3509..4097    +  rep_origin     ori: high-copy-number ColE1/pMB1/pBR322/pUC origin of replication
   4280..4372    +  CDS            lacI (fragment): lac repressor; lacI; The lac repressor binds to the lac operator to inhibit transcription in E. coli. This inhibition can be relieved by adding lactose or isopropyl-β-D-thiogalactopyranoside (IPTG).
   4385..4406    +  protein_bind   CAP binding site: CAP binding activates transcription in the presence of cAMP. E. coli catabolite activator protein
   4421..4451    +  promoter       lac promoter: promoter for the E. coli lac operon
   4455..4477    +  protein_bind   lac operator (fragment): The lac repressor binds to the lac operator to inhibit transcription in E. coli. This inhibition can be relieved by adding lactose or isopropyl-β-D-thiogalactopyranoside (IPTG). lac repressor encoded by lacI
   4520..4538    +  promoter       T3 promoter: promoter for bacteriophage T3 RNA polymerase
   4551..4591    +  misc_feature   MCS (fragment): pBluescript multiple cloning site
   5157..5240    +  CDS            large T antigen (fragment): large T antigen from SV40 (simian virus 40)
   5263..5397    +  polyA_signal   SV40 poly(A) signal: SV40 polyadenylation signal
   5881..5948    +  misc_RNA       tracrRNA (fragment): trans-activating CRISPR RNA for the Streptococcus pyogenes CRISPR/Cas9 system
   6372..6392    +  CDS            DsRed-Monomer (fragment): monomeric derivative of DsRed fluorescent protein (Strongin et al., 2007) mammalian codon-optimized
   6411..6478    +  misc_RNA       tracrRNA (fragment): trans-activating CRISPR RNA for the Streptococcus pyogenes CRISPR/Cas9 system
   6964..7031    +  misc_RNA       tracrRNA (fragment): trans-activating CRISPR RNA for the Streptococcus pyogenes CRISPR/Cas9 system
   7483..7550    +  misc_RNA       tracrRNA (fragment): trans-activating CRISPR RNA for the Streptococcus pyogenes CRISPR/Cas9 system
   7570..7590    -  CDS            lacZα (fragment): LacZα fragment of β-galactosidase; lacZ fragment
   7677..7811    +  polyA_signal   SV40 poly(A) signal: SV40 polyadenylation signal
   7814..7834    +  protein_bind   attB2: mutant version of attB; core recombination site for the Gateway® BP reaction BP Clonase™
   7866..7884    +  promoter       T3 promoter: promoter for bacteriophage T3 RNA polymerase
   7897..7921    +  misc_feature   MCS (fragment): pBluescript multiple cloning site
   7924..8640    -  CDS            EGFP: EGFP is a basic (constitutively fluorescent) green fluorescent protein published in 1996, derived from Aequorea victoria. It is reported to be a rapidly-maturing weak dimer with moderate acid sensitivity.
   8752..12852   -  CDS            cas9: CAS9_STRP1 - Also known as csn1 From Streptococcus pyogenes serotype M1.
  12897..12924   +  misc_feature   MCS (fragment): pBluescript multiple cloning site
  12933..12951   -  promoter       T7 promoter: promoter for bacteriophage T7 RNA polymerase
  12959..12979   +  CDS            lacZα (fragment): LacZα fragment of β-galactosidase; lacZ fragment
  12982..13002   -  protein_bind   attB1: mutant version of attB; core recombination site for the Gateway® BP reaction BP Clonase™
  13003..13021   +  promoter       T3 promoter: promoter for bacteriophage T3 RNA polymerase
  13034..13064   +  misc_feature   MCS (fragment): pBluescript multiple cloning site
>Addgene plasmid #226834 | p128Tol2-Olactb:Cas9-t2A-GFP, 4xU6:sgRNA | addgene full sequence | sequence record 455548 | Addgene NGS Result
ATTCTTGCATTTCTGATCAGCAGACCTAACTTTTAAATGTCCATTTTTGTTTTGTTTTATTAACCCGCTG
AAATAAAAGCTTCTGCTTGTGGGGTGAAACAGTTCTCTCTCGAGAGTTGTATGTAAATAATTCTTTATGT
AAGAGTTTTAAATCTCTCATAAAAAACACTCTCATATGGAATGAATCGTTCTTGTCGATCAAAGGCCAAC
TCACTGCATTTACTTATTTACAGGCCTGAAATGAAATCTGTAACCCATTCAAGGTGCGTCCATCTAAAAC
ACATTTTTATTTCTATTTGTCAGTATTCTGGGAGGGCGGGTTCTGGTAAAGTTAAGAGCACACTGGAAGG
ACTGACTGCTGAAACTGGAAAAACACAGACAGGGGTTGGCTGGGAAAGGATGTAATCCTGCCTCACAGGA
GTGTCCCTTCGTAGTAGGCTCCTTACGTGATTGCAGGTGAATGAATGTATGTGTCAGAGTTCCAGCTCAT
CCAGCTGTGTGGTAGGTGATTTGCAATCACTTCTTATGAAGCATTATGGCAAGTTCATACTAAGATAGTT
CTACAGACTTGATTCAAATGGGCAGATGATGTTACCTTCTAAATTTGATCTGCTTTTGAATAAAAAAAAT
ACTTGACTTTGTTTGAAGGCCAGAAGTGGGCAGTACCAGGATGAAGGAAATAAAAAAAAACAAAGAAAAG
AAAACCAGTCCTGCTAGTTCTCTGACCATCATGGATTGATAAGTGACTTCACCACTTTACCACAACACAT
CGTACAATGGGACATTCTTACAATTCTTTCATGATCTGATCTTCTTCCAGTTTGTGATTTTTTTTTATTC
ATGTCACATACTTTTACTGCCGAGTAGTTTGTTTTCATTAACACTATTGCCACACCAGGGTTCACCTGCA
AGTGAAGCGAATCCTTCTTATCAGCAGTATTAAATATCGTGCATTTGTTTTGAACAATTCTCAGATGAGG
TCAGAGTAAAAAAATGAGCCAGATCAGTTCACCAAGAAAGCACTAGCTGACACGTAAAACAAACCAGTCA
GACCCCATTCACTTCAATGTAGAATGACCACCCATCAACAGAAAAAAAACTGTCTTGGTATGTTTTTTCT
TTAGCTCTGTGGTTAGATATAATATTCATGACCACTGTAATTGAATTCCCATATCGATACCGTCGACCTC
GAGGGGGGGCCCGGTACCCAATTCGCCCTATAGTGAGTCGTATTACCAACTTTTCTATACAAAGTTGATA
GCTTGGCGTAATCATGGTCATAGCTGTTTCCTGCTCGAGGGCCCATCTGGCCTGTGTTTCAGACACCAGG
GAGTCTCTGCTCACGTTTCCTGCTATTTGCAGCCTCTCTATCAAGACTAATACACCTCTTCCCGCATCGG
CTGCCTGTGAGAGGCTTTTCAGCACTGCAGGATTGCTTTTCAGCCCCAAAAGAGCTAGGCTTGACACTAA
CAATTTTGAGAATCAGCTTCTACTGAAGTTAAATCTGAGGTTTTACAACTTTGAGTAGCGTGTACTGGCA
TTAGATTGTCTGTCTTATAGTTTGATAATTAAATACAAACAGTTCTAAAGCAGGATAAAACCTTGTATGC
ATTTCATTTAATGTTTTTTGAGATTAAAAGCTTAAACAAGAATCTCTAGTTTTCTTTCTTGCTTTTACTT
TTACTTCCTTAATACTCAAGTACAATTTTAATGGAGTACTTTTTTACTTTTACTCAAGTAAGATTCTAGC
CAGATACTTTTACTTTTAATTGAGTAAAATTTTCCCTAAGTACTTGTACTTTCACTTGAGTAAAATTTTT
GAGTACTTTTTACACCTCTGTCAAGAACTCCTGGACAAACCTCTGACCTGTGTGGAACAGAGTGGATATG
GGTGTCTGAACAGATATTCACGTCTTTTGCAGATCAGAGGGCATTTCTGGTGTTGTGCAATGACCTGGGT
CCAACAGGTAGGCGTACTCGTATCCAAGAGCATTGTTGGACAGGAGGTAGTCTCCATTCCTATAAAGAGG
AAGGAATGGCACCATGTAGTAGCCGTCATTGTGGCCAATTGGTGCATTGGTACGTGGGTAGATGGACCGG
GGAGGCTGATGAGTTCTTAGCCAGC
[32 nt withheld, positions 2126-2157]
CCTTTGACGTTGGAGTCCACGTTCTTT
[37 nt withheld, positions 2185-2221]
ACCCTATCTCGGTCTATTCTTTTGATTTATAAGGGATTTTGCCGATTTCGGCCTATTGGTTAAAAAATGA
GCTGATTTAACAAAAATTTAACGCGAATTTTAACAAAATATTAACGCTTACAATTTAGGTGGCACTTTTC
GGGGAAATGTGCGCGGAACCCCTATTTGTTTATTTTTCTAAATACATTCAAATATGTATCCGCTCATGAG
ACAATAACCCTGATAAATGCTTCAATAATATTGAAAAAGGAAGAGTATGAGTATTCAACATTTCCGTGTC
GCCCTTATTCCCTTTTTTGCGGCATTTTGCCTTCCTGTTTTTGCTCACCCAGAAACGCTGGTGAAAGTAA
AAGATGCTGAAGATCAGTTGGGTGCACGAGTGGGTTACATCGAACTGGATCTCAACAGCGGTAAGATCCT
TGAGAGTTTTCGCCCCGAAGAACGTTTTCCAATGATGAGCACTTTTAAAGTTCTGCTATGTGGCGCGGTA
TTATCCCGTATTGACGCCGGGCAAGAGCAACTCGGTCGCCGCATACACTATTCTCAGAATGACTTGGTTG
AGTACTCACCAGTCACAGAAAAGCATCTTACGGATGGCATGACAGTAAGAGAATTATGCAGTGCTGCCAT
AACCATGAGTGATAACACTGCGGCCAACTTACTTCTGACAACGATCGGAGGACCGAAGGAGCTAACCGCT
TTTTTGCACAACATGGGGGATCATGTAACTCGCCTTGATCGTTGGGAACCGGAGCTGAATGAAGCCATAC
CAAACGACGAGCGTGACACCACGATGCCTGTAGCAATGGCAACAACGTTGCGCAAACTATTAACTGGCGA
ACTACTTACTCTAGCTTCCCGGCAACAATTAATAGACTGGATGGAGGCGGATAAAGTTGCAGGACCACTT
CTGCGCTCGGCCCTTCCGGCTGGCTGGTTTATTGCTGATAAATCTGGAGCCGGTGAGCGTGGGTCTCGCG
GTATCATTGCAGCACTGGGGCCAGATGGTAAGCCCTCCCGTATCGTAGTTATCTACACGACGGGGAGTCA
GGCAACTATGGATGAACGAAATAGACAGATCGCTGAGATAGGTGCCTCACTGATTAAGCATTGGTAACTG
TCAGACCAAGTTTACTCATATATACTTTAGATTGATTTAAAACTTCATTTTTAATTTAAAAGGATCTAGG
TGAAGATCCTTTTTGATAATCTCATGACCAAAATGCCTTAACGTGAGTTTTCGTTCCACTGAGCGTCAGA
CCCCGTAGAAAAGATCAAAGGATCTTCTTGAGATCCTTTTTTTCTGCGCGTAATCTGCTGCTTGCAAACA
AAAAAACCACCGCTACCAGCGGTGGTTTGTTTGCCGGATCAAGAGCTACCAACTCTTTTTCCGAAGGTAA
CTGGCTTCAGCAGAGCGCAGATACCAAATACTGTTCTTCTAGTGTAGCCGTAGTTAGGCCACCACTTCAA
GAACTCTGTAGCACCGCCTACATACCTCGCTCTGCTAATCCTGTTACCAGTGGCTGCTGCCAGTGGCGAT
AAGTCGTGTCTTACCGGGTTGGACTCAAGACGATAGTTACCGGATAAGGCGCAGCGGTCGGGCTGAACGG
GGGGTTCGTGCACACAGCCCAGCTTGGAGCGAACGACCTACACCGAACTGAGATACCTACAGCGTGAGCT
ATGAGAAAGCGCCACGCTTCCCGAAGGGAGAAAGGCGGACAGGTATCCGGTAAGCGGCAGGGTCGGAACA
GGAGAGCGCACGAGGGAGCTTCCAGGGGGAAACGCCTGGTATCTTTATAGTCCTGTCGGGTTTCGCCACC
TCTGACTTGAGCGTCGATTTTTGTGATGCTCGTCAGGGGGGCGGAGCCTATGGAAAAACGCCAGCAACGC
GGCCTTTTTACGGTTCCTGGCCTTTTGCTGGCCTTTTGCTCACATGTTCTTTCCTGCGTTATCCCCTGAT
TCTGTGGATAACCGTATTACCGCCTTTGAGTGAGCTGATACCGCTCGCCGCAGCCGAACGACCGAGCGCA
GCGAGTCAGTGAGCGAGGAAGCGGAAGAGCGCCCAATACGCAAACCGCCTCTCCCCGCGCGTTGGCCGAT
TCATTAATGCAGCTGGCACGACAGGTTTCCCGACTGGAAAGCGGGCAGTGAGCGCAACGCAATTAATGTG
AGTTAGCTCACTCATTAGGCACCCCAGGCTTTACACTTTATGCTTCCGGCTCGTATGTTGTGTGGAATTG
TGAGCGGATAACAATTTCACACAGGAAACAGCTATGACCATGATTACGCCAAGCGCGCAATTAACCCTCA
CTAAAGGGAACAAAAGCTGGAGCTCCACCGCGGTGGCGGCCGCTCTAGAACTAGTGGATCTGCTGGGCTT
GCTGAAGGTAGGGGGTCAAGAACCAGAGGTGTAAAGTACTTGAGTAATTTTACTTGATTACTGTACTTAA
GTATTATTTTTGGGGATTTTTACTTTACTTGAGTACAATTAAAAATCAATACTTTTACTTTTACTTAATT
ACATTTTTTTAGAAAAAAAAGTACTTTTTACTCCTTACAATTTTATTTACAGTCAAAAAGTACTTATTTT
TTGGAGATCACTTCATTCTATTTTCCCTTGCTATTACCAAACCAATTGAATTGCGCTGATGCCCAGTTTA
ATTTAAATGTTATTTATTCTGCCTATGAAAATCGTTTTCACATTATATGAAATTGGTCAGACATGTTCAT
TGGTCCTTTGGAAGTGACGTCATGTCACATCTATTACCACAATGCACAGCACCTTGACCTGGAAATTAGG
GAAATTATAACAGTCAATCAGTGGAAGAAAATGGAGGAAGTATGTGATTCATCAGCAGCTGCGAGCAGCA
CAGTCCAAAATCAGCCACAGGATCAAGAGCACCCGTGGCCGTATCTTCGCAGATCTGATCTAGAGGATCA
TAATCAGCCATACCACATTTGTAGAGGTTTTACTTGCTTTAAAAAACCTCCCACACCTCCCCCTGAACCT
GAAACATAAAATGAATGCAATTGTTGTTGTTAACTTGTTTATTGCAGCTTATAATGGTTACAAATAAAGC
AATAGCATCACAAATTTCACAAATAAAGCATTTTTTTCACTGCATTCTAGTTGTGGTTTGTCCAAACTCA
TCAATGTATCTTATCATGTCTGGATCATCATCGATACATTAAATGAAATGCATCAGTAAGTCTCTCAGCG
TTTCTCCAGCCTCGGTCATTCAGTAAGACGAGTTTCCTGCTCTCGGCGTCTTTTGTTCTGGTCTTCAAGG
AGGGGGGAAATGTTCTGCGCATGCCTGTGGGGGAGGGAGAAGGACACGTCACTGAAAACGTCCCTGCATC
ACACCGAGACACCCAATCACTCAAGCCAAGACCAGATAATTTTGCATATGCTTTACAGTTTGAAAATTAC
CACGGTAATCCCTCACACAAACTCTGGATTTGAGATCCTTCAGGTTTTATCAGTTTGCAGGTTTATGTCA
CCATGATATAGGGTCAGACTTGATCTAAGGGAGCTGAATAAGTGGTTTAGTCACTCACCACCTCCCAAAA
ACATACCCAGAAGTCCCTGGTATATATAGCTCTCCCTCCAGCTCTTGGTTCGGACTGGAGGACTTCTGGG
GGTTTAAGAGCTATGCTGGAAACAGCATAGCAAGTTTAAATAAGGCTAGTCCGTTATCAACTTGAAAAAG
TGGCACCGAGTCGGTGCTTTTTTAGTCAAGTCTCTCAGCGTTTCTCCAGCCTCGGTCATTCAGTAAGACG
AGTTTCCTGCTCTCGGCGTCTTTTGTTCTGGTCTTCAAGGAGGGGGGAAATGTTCTGCGCATGCCTGTGG
GGGAGGGAGAAGGACACGTCACTGAAAACGTCCCTGCATCACACCGAGACACCCAATCACTCAAGCCAAG
ACCAGATAATTTTGCATATGCTTTACAGTTTGAAAATTACCACGGTAATCCCTCACACAAACTCTGGATT
TGAGATCCTTCAGGTTTTATCAGTTTGCAGGTTTATGTCACCATGATATAGGGTCAGACTTGATCTAAGG
GAGCTGAATAAGTGGTTTAGTCACTCACCACCTCCCAAAAACATACCCAGAAGTCCCTGGTATATATAGC
TCTCCCTCCAGCTCTTGGTTCGCCCTGAAGCTGAAGGACGGGTTTAAGAGCTATGCTGGAAACAGCATAG
CAAGTTTAAATAAGGCTAGTCCGTTATCAACTTGAAAAAGTGGCACCGAGTCGGTGCTTTTTTTAAACTC
ATTACCCTCCACGTGTCTGTCTGGGTTTTCATGGGCTCTGCTCTAGTGAGAGCAGCTTCCTTTTGTCGGA
GTGTTTTGTGCTCTTATCCAAGGCAGGGGGGATCTGCGCATGCCTGTGGGGGGAGGAGAAGGACACGTGA
ACAAAAGCTCCTCGATGTCACACAGGAAGTTCAGGAACTCATCCAATCACTCTAAAGAAACGGCCTGTTT
CCTTCGCATACGCTTACAGCTCCAAAACTCTACGGTAAACCTACATAAACTGCTGGTTTTCAAATTTTAA
AGAATTTAAGGGTTTACAGGTTTACTACTACACAGTGATTTACTGACACATGTAAGTGTAAATGAGTTGA
ATAAGTAAGTAAGCCATATACCACACATGAAACACATACCCAGAAGTCACTGGTATATATAGCCGTCCTC
CAGACTCCCAGTTCGGAGTTCAAGTCCATCTACAGTTTAAGAGCTATGCTGGAAACAGCATAGCAAGTTT
AAATAAGGCTAGTCCGTTATCAACTTGAAAAAGTGGCACCGAGTCGGTGCTTTTTTTAAACCAATCCGAG
AGTCTGTGAATGTTTCGATGGGCCGTTTGCTGGCGTCTGAGCATGTTGTCCTCTGGTCTGCGGCGGGGGA
AGGTCCGCGCATGCCTGTGGGGGAAGGCGAAGGACACGAGGACAAAAGATCAGTTACGTCACAGAAGAAC
TCATCCAATCACACAAGCCTAAAACCAGCTTCCTCTGCATATGCTTTACAGTTCAAAAATACTACGGTAA
ACCTCTACAAAACTGCTGGTTTCAAACTTTGAAGGTTTTAAGCGTTTGCAGGTTTGCCCCGAAGAGGTTT
ACTGTCATGTTTGAGGTAAATGAGTTGAATAAGTAGGTTTATCCACTTACCACATGGCAGAAACATACCC
AGAAGTCCCGGGTTTATATAGCAGTTCTCCAGGCTCCTAGTTCGCTGCCCGGCTACTACTACGGTTTAAG
AGCTATGCTGGAAACAGCATAGCAAGTTTAAATAAGGCTAGTCCGTTATCAACTTGAAAAAGTGGCACCG
AGTCGGTGCTTTTTTTAAACCTGGTACCGTAAAACGACGGCCAGTGAATTATCAACTATGTATAATAAAG
TTGGAAAAAACCTCCCACACCTCCCCCTGAACCTGAAACATAAAATGAATGCAATTGTTGTTGTTAACTT
GTTTATTGCAGCTTATAATGGTTACAAATAAAGCAATAGCATCACAAATTTCACAAATAAAGCATTTTTT
TCACTGCATTCTAGTTGTGGTTTGTCCAAACTCATCAATGTATCTTATCATGTCTGGATCCCCCACTTTG
TACAAGAAAGCTGGGTGCTATGACCATGATTACGCCAAGCGCGCAATTAACCCTCACTAAAGGGAACAAA
AGCTGGAGCTCCACCGCGGTGGCGGCCGCTTACTTGTACAGCTCGTCCATGCCGAGAGTGATCCCGGCGG
CGGTCACGAACTCCAGCAGGACCATGTGATCGCGCTTCTCGTTGGGGTCTTTGCTCAGGGCGGACTGGGT
GCTCAGGTAGTGGTTGTCGGGCAGCAGCACGGGGCCGTCGCCGATGGGGGTGTTCTGCTGGTAGTGGTCG
GCGAGCTGCACGCTGCCGTCCTCGATGTTGTGGCGGATCTTGAAGTTCACCTTGATGCCGTTCTTCTGCT
TGTCGGCCATGATATAGACGTTGTGGCTGTTGTAGTTGTACTCCAGCTTGTGCCCCAGGATGTTGCCGTC
CTCCTTGAAGTCGATGCCCTTCAGCTCGATGCGGTTCACCAGGGTGTCGCCCTCGAACTTCACCTCGGCG
CGGGTCTTGTAGTTGCCGTCGTCCTTGAAGAAGATGGTGCGCTCCTGGACGTAGCCTTCGGGCATGGCGG
ACTTGAAGAAGTCGTGCTGCTTCATGTGGTCGGGGTAGCGGCTGAAGCACTGCACGCCGTAGGTCAGGGT
GGTCACGAGGGTGGGCCAGGGCACGGGCAGCTTGCCGGTGGTGCAGATGAACTTCAGGGTCAGCTTGCCG
TAGGTGGCATCGCCCTCGCCCTCGCCGGACACGCTGAACTTGTGGCCGTTTACGTCGCCGTCCAGCTCGA
CCAGGATGGGCACCACCCCGGTGAACAGCTCTTCGCCCTTGCTCACCATTCTAGAAGGGCCGGGATTCTC
TTCCACGTCACCGCATGTCAGCAGACTGCCTCTGCCCTCTCCGCCACCAGACCTCACCTTTCTCTTCTTC
TTAGGGGATCCCACCGGTGAGTCGCCACCCAGCTGAGACAGGTCAATCCTTGTTTCGTACAGGCCGGTAA
TACTCTGATGGATCAGTGTAGCGTCCAGCACCTCCTTAGTGGAGGTGTACCTCTTTCTATCGATTGTAGT
GTCGAAGTACTTGAAAGCTGCAGGTGCGCCCAGGTTTGTCAGAGTGAACAGATGAATGATATTTTCGGCC
TGCTCCCTGATGGGCTTATCTCTGTGTTTGTTGTAAGCAGACAGGACCTTATCCAGATTTGCGTCGGCCA
GGATCACTCTTTTAGAGAACTCGCTAATCTGTTCAATGATCTCGTCCAGATAATGCTTGTGCTGCTCCAC
AAACAGCTGTTTCTGTTCGTTATCCTCTGGAGATCCTTTCAGCTTCTCGTAGTGGCTTGCCAGATACAGG
AAGTTCACGTACTTAGAAGGCAGGGCCAGTTCATTGCCTTTCTGCAGCTCTCCAGCGCTTGCCAGCATGC
GTTTCCTGCCGTTTTCCAGCTCAAACAGACTGTACTTGGGCAGTTTAATGATCAGGTCTTTCTTCACTTC
CTTATAACCTTTGGCCTCCAGAAAATCGATTGGGTTCTTCTCGAAAGAGCTTCTCTCCATAATTGTGATA
CCCAGCAGCTCCTTGACAGATTTCAGTTTCTTGCTTTTGCCCTTCTCCACCTTAGCGACCACCAGGACGG
AGTATGCCACAGTGGGAGAGTCAAAGCCTCCATACTTCTTAGGGTCCCAGTCTTTCTTTCTAGCGATCAG
CTTATCAGAGTTGCGTTTTGGCAGAATACTTTCTTTTGAGAAACCGCCTGTCTGCACCTCAGTTTTCTTG
ACGATATTCACTTGAGGCATGCTCAGGACCTTCCTCACGGTTGCAAAATCTCTGCCTTTGTCCCACACGA
TTTCGCCTGTCTCTCCGTTTGTCTCAATCAGGGGCCTTTTGCGGATTTCTCCATTGGCCAGGGTGATCTC
TGTCTTAAAGAAATTCATGATGTTTGAGTAAAAGAAATACTTGGCAGTAGCTTTTCCAATTTCCTGCTCG
GACTTGGCGATCATTTTTCTGACATCGTACACCTTATAGTCTCCGTACACGAATTCGCTCTCCAGTTTTG
GGTATTTCTTGATCAGTGCGGTACCGACCACGGCGTTCAGGTATGCGTCATGGGCATGGTGATAATTGTT
AATCTCGCGGACCTTATAAAACTGGAAATCTTTCCTAAAGTCGCTGACCAGTTTACTCTTCAGGGTAATG
ACCTTCACTTCTCTGATCAGTTTGTCATTCTCATCGTACTTTGTGTTCATGCGACTATCCAGAATCTGTG
CGACGTGTTTAGTGATCTGGCGTGTTTCCACCAGCTGCCTCTTGATGAATCCAGCTTTGTCCAGTTCTGA
CAGTCCACCGCGCTCTGCTTTTGTCAGGTTATCAAACTTCCTCTGAGTGATCAGTTTGGCATTCAGCAGC
TGTCTCCAGTAGTTCTTCATTTTCTTGACCACTTCCTCACTAGGGACATTATCTGATTTTCCTCTGTTTT
TGTCGGACCTGGTCAGCACCTTGTTGTCAATGCTGTCATCTTTGATGAAACTCTGGGGGACGATATGATC
CACGTCGTAATCAGACAGCCTGTTAATATCCAGCTCCTGGTCCACGTACATATCTCTTCCATTCTGCAGA
TAGTACAGATACAGCTTCTCATTCTGCAGCTGTGTGTTTTCCACTGGGTGCTCTTTCAGGATCTGGCTAC
CCAGCTCCTTAATGCCTTCCTCGATTCTTTTCATCCTCTCTCTACTGTTCTTCTGACCCTTCTGGGTTGT
CTGATTTTCGCGAGCCATCTCAATCACGATGTTTTCGGGCTTATGGCCCATGACTTTCACCAGCTCATCG
ACGATTTTCACTGTCTGCAGAATGCCTTTCTTGATGGCTGGGCTTCCAGCCAGGTTTGCAATCTGCTCAT
GCAGGGAGTGGCCCTGTCCAGACACCTGAGCCTTCTGGATGTCCTCTTTGAAGGTCAGACTGTCATCGTG
AATCAGCTGCATAAAATTGCGGTTGGCGAAGCCATCACTTTTCAGAAAGTCCAGGATTGTCTTTCCTGAC
TGTTTATCCCTAATGCCGTTGATCAGCTTCCTGCTCAGTCTACCCCAGCCAGTGTAGCGCCTTCTCTTCA
GCTGTTTCATCACCTTGTCATCGAACAGATGAGCATAGGTTTTCAGTCTTTCCTCGATCATTCCTCTGTC
CTCAAACAGGGTCAGTGTCAGCACAATGTCTTCCAGGATATCCTCATTTTCCTCGTTGTCCAGGAAGTCT
TTATCCTTAATGATCTTCAGCAGATCGTGGTAAGCGCCCAGGCTTGCGTTAAATCTGTCTTCGACTCCGC
TGATCTCCACGGAATCGAAGCATTCAATTTTCTTGAAGTAGTCCTCCTTCAGCTGCTTGACAGTCACTTT
CCTGTTGGTTTTAAACAGCAGATCCACGATTGCTTTCTTCTGCTCTCCTGACAGGAAGGCTGGCTTTCTC
ATGCCCTCGGTGACGTATTTCACCTTTGTCAGTTCGTTATAGACAGTGAAATACTCGTACAGCAGGGAGT
GCTTAGGCAGCACTTTCTCATTGGGCAGGTTTTTGTCAAAATTAGTCATTCTCTCGATGAAGGACTGTGC
AGAGGCGCCCTTATCGACCACTTCCTCGAAGTTCCAAGGAGTAATGGTTTCCTCGGATTTGCGAGTCATC
CAGGCAAATCTGCTGTTTCCGCGAGCCAGTGGACCCACATAGTAAGGGATTCTGAAGGTCAGAATTTTTT
CGATCTTCTCGCGGTTATCTTTCAGAAAGGGGTAGAAGTCTTCCTGGCGCCTCAGGATAGCGTGCAGCTC
TCCCAGATGAATCTGGTGTGGGATGGAACCGTTATCAAATGTGCGCTGCTTCCTCAGCAGGTCCTCTCTA
TTCAGTTTCACCAGCAGTTCCTCAGTTCCGTCCATCTTCTCCAGAATAGGTTTGATAAACTTGTAGAATT
CCTCCTGTGATGCGCCTCCGTCGATATAACCGGCGTAGCCGTTCTTGGACTGATCAAAGAAAATTTCCTT
GTACTTCTCTGGCAGCTGCTGCCTGACCAGAGCCTTCAGCAGGGTCAGATCCTGATGGTGCTCGTCATAT
CTCTTGATCATGCTGGCACTCAGAGGTGCTTTTGTAATCTCGCTGTTCACTCTCAGAATATCTGACAGCA
GGATTGCGTCGGACAGATTTTTGGCAGCCAGGAACAGGTCAGCGTACTGATCTCCGATCTGTGCCAGCAG
GTTATCCAGGTCATCGTCATATGTGTCCTTTGACAGCTGCAGTTTGGCGTCCTCAGCCAGATCAAAATTG
CTTTTGAAGTTAGGAGTCAGGCCCAGACTCAGAGCGATCAGATTTCCAAACAGACCGTTCCTCTTTTCTC
CGGGCAGCTGTGCAATCAGGTTCTCCAGTCTGCGTGACTTGGACAGCCTGGCTGACAGGATAGCTTTTGC
GTCCACTCTGGAAGCATTAATAGGGTTTTCCTCAAACAGCTGATTGTAAATCTGGACCAGCTGGATGAAC
AGCTTGTCCACATCGGAATTGTCGGGGTTCAGATCGCCCTCGATCAGAAAATGACCCCTGAACTTAATCA
TGTGGGCCAGAGCCAGATAGATCAGTCTCAGGTCGGCTTTATCAGTAGAGTCAGCCAGTTTCTTGCGCAG
ATGATAGATGGTTGGGTATTTTTCGTGATAGGCGACCTCGTCCACAATGTTTCCAAAGATAGGATGGCGC
TCGTGTTTCTTATCTTCCTCGACCAGGAAACTTTCCTCCAGCCTATGAAAGAATGAATCGTCCACCTTAG
CCATTTCGTTAGAGAAAATCTCCTGCAGGTAACAGATTCTATTCTTCCTTCTGGTATAGCGCCTTCTTGC
TGTTCTTTTCAGGCGTGTTGCTTCGGCAGTCTCTCCAGAACCGAACAGCAGGGCTCCAATCAGATTTTTC
TTGATGCTGTGCCTGTCGGTGTTACCCAGCACCTTAAATTTCTTGCTAGGGACCTTGTAGTCGTCTGTAA
TCACTGCCCAACCCACGGAGTTAGTTCCAATATCCAGGCCGATGCTATACTTCTTATCCATGCTTCCCAC
CTTTCTCTTCTTCTTAGGTGGAGAAGCCATGGTGGCGTCGACCTCGAGGGGGGGCCCGGTACCCAATTCG
CCCTATAGTGAGTCGTATTACGCGCGCTCACTGGCCGTCGTTTTACAAGCCTGCTTTTTTGTACAAACTT
GAATTAACCCTCACTAAAGGGAACAAAAGCTGGAGCTCCACCGCGGTGGCGGCCGCTCTAGAAATGTCGA
CGGCTAAACTGGAAAAGAACAAACAAAAAAGGCGTTAACACCAAAGACACGCCCATCTGCATCTGCTTTG
CAGTCAGATGTCCCATTTCCTGTCAGGGAGCGGCAGTTCCCCAAAGTGTCCGCTTGGTGGAGGTAGAGCG
CTACATTCCGAGCCCAGACAAAAGGAAGTGGTGCTGCATTCTCTTGTTACCATATAAGGACATAGTTCGG
TTTTGAGCAGCTTTGCGGCTACCGGCAAGGCACGCGGCCAAAGTACAGCAAGAGGGGAGGGACTTTAGAC
TATCGGACCCGGCGACGAAAGCCTACTCCCACTGGTTCATTACAGCTCTACTTTGTCCCCGTTCCCTCCC
ATTGTTACACAAGACTGAAAAATTTCTTAATCACTGCGTCATAATTTGTGCGAAGTCGTTGCTGGCATAA
AGCACCACGACCCGTCAAGCTTTAGTAGGAAATTAAAACGTGTGCGAGCCCATGACTGATCAATCATTTC
CTGAAAGCCACGCCTTTTCTTGAATGAATGATTTGTCATTTGCCCTTTTCTTCGCCGTCAAACTACAGTT
ACATGGTCAATTTAATCGAATACATTTAAAATGCTTTAAGGGTTATTACATTTTATACAAACAAATGTAT
AACAGTCCCACCCCCCTACATGTGAGGATTCAGAGTCAAGTCTAGAAGGGCGTGTTAGCATGAAGCTAGG
CTAATATGCTAAAGTAGGTCACACCCCGTAACGGCGCACAAAGGGACCCGCCAGGATCCAGACACCCTCA
ACTCGGACGGGTAACGTCCGTAGAAGGACTCGAAAAATTCACCCCACCATGTAAGATACGAATAGTAATT
ATTTAGTTGCCTATATAAAATATACAATTAAAACCAAACTGAAAAGCCATTTGCCGGTTACAATCAATTG
GCACCTGTGCGTTTAAGTGGCTAATTTTGGTACAACTTGATTGATGCCAAAACAAACAAAATTGTCAATT
TTAAAAAGATAATTAAAAGTTTAACCATTTCAGGCCTAAAAATAAATTTAGTGGCCACAAAATTCTGCTA
ATGGTCACCTCCAATTAAGAATTAAACTGCACAATTAAACAATCGTAAGGTTTCCAAAACATTTGAATTA
AACCAAATATCGTCTCTATCTTACCTTTGGGTGGGGGGCTTTTCGTTTCAAGGGAATCGGTTTCAGGCGA
ATGATATCCCGCACAAGCTGTGTGTGACGGCGCTCAGAGTGAATTTGCTAGCCGTGGGCACGTGGTATTT
ATAGTCCGTCCGTTGCCCGGCTCTTTCCATAAAAGGTAAACTTTCGGAATCGCGGCATGTGATTGGTCCA
GCGTCACTCACTGGGGCACGTCGGGTGCACGCTGTGGTGCACTGAGCGTAGAAAGAGGGAGGCGATAACA
GTAACGGGCTAGGGGAAAATAAAAGGATAGGGATTGATGTGAGGCCTAATCTAAGGATATAATGTTTCTT
GAACAAATATTAATACATATAGAGTTTACAAAGTTTCAAATAAATATAAAATATGAACCTGTATAAAGCT
GTCGAGCAAGTCCCCCTGCTTATCTGATCATTCAAACAGCAGAGCACAGGCTGCTCCTCCCTGTGAATAC
TTTTCCTCTTAAAACCTGTCTCTCAAGATTTCAGTCTGGAAATGCAAGATATGTTTGATGCAATTTGAGG
ACAATTACAACGTGGATGTTGCTGTACACTCTGGAAAGCAGAATGCCACCTCAGATGGAGTCACAGACCC
TCCAAGCCAAACACATGACTCACAAAAGACACTATGGACTGTAAAAGTGCCCTGTCAGAGGATGGACAAT
AACCACTTTTCCCACTAAGCAATGGTAAAAACTCAATCTCACTAATACCAATTGACCATGTATGGCATTA
GTCTGGATTCTTGTTAACTTCTCAGAGCTCTTGCTACTTCCTCTTTCCCCTACAAATGAAGAAAAAAGGT
CCACATAAGAGGACATTAAGGCTGACTTGCATCTTCTTTTAGTCATAAATGACCTATTGAGTGAAAATAA
CCACTGTCAGACCCAACCCATACGCTACTATACATTCACCTTAATCGATTAAACTCAGAGAGAGACAAAT
AAAGTCACACATGCTCTTATTTCCTCTCTGTGGTTTACTGCAAAGGGTGTAACTTTCCTGACTTTGGGTT
TTATAGGCTTAGGGTTCTTTGCTTTTACCTTACTTGTCTTCCATTCATTAGTTTCACAGTTTATTTAAAC
TTTTTTTGCTCCAGAAACATAGCTGCCCATACAAGTTAAATAACCCAGAGGCCATTTAAACATGTCACTG
TCTGCGAGACACAAGCAGCAACTACTTTTCTTCCTCTTGTACCACTTCCTCTTCCTCGCTCTCAGTTACA
CCAATTCTTTTATGCTAAATGCCATCTCCTCTTCCTTAAATTCATTCGTGGCTTTAAGTTTTAAATGGTC
TTTATTTTCATCAACACATTTCCACTTTATACATGGAAACGTTTCAGCTTTTTAATCAAGTTTCAAACAA
AACATGCTTCATTTCCTTCTGAATTAGCAG
